>Addgene plasmid #40622 | FUGW-H1-Syndecan-1 shRNA (ORF) | depositor partial sequence | sequence record 52832 | Syndecan-1 shRNA ORF
CCACCAAGCAGGAGGAGTT
