>Addgene plasmid #40622 | FUGW-H1-Syndecan-1 shRNA (ORF) | addgene partial sequence | sequence record 54203 | H1 5'-tcgctatgtgttctgggaaa-3'
GTCTTGGATTGGGATCTTATAAGTTCTGTATGAGACCACTCTTTCCCCCACCAAGCAGGAGGAGTTTTCA
AGAGAAACTCCTCCTGCTTGGTGGTTTTTTGTCTAGAGATCTAAGGGCGAATTCTTTCGGATCCTTTCTT
AATTAACCAAACTGGATCTCTGCTGTCCCTGTAATAAACCCGAAAATTTTGAATTTTTGTAATTTGTTTT
TGTAATTCTTTAGTTTGTATGTCTGTTGCTATTATGTCTACTATTCTTTCCCCTGCACTGTACCCCCCAA
TCCCCCCTTTTCTTTTAAAATTGTGGATGAATACTGCCATTTGTCTGCAGAATTGGCGCACGCAGTGCCG
ATCCGTTCACTAATCGAATGGATCTGTCTCTGTCTCTCTCTCCACCTTCTTCTTCTATTCCTTCGGGCCT
GTCGGGTCCCCTCGGGGTTGGGAGGTGGGTCTGAAACGATAATGGTGAATATCCCTGCCTAACTCTATTC
ACTATAGAAAGTACAGCAAAAACTATTCTTAAACCTACCAAGCCTCCTACTATCATTATGAATAATTTTA
TATACCACAGCCAATTTGTTATGTTAAACCAATTCCACAAACTTGCCCATTTATCTAATTCCAA
