[The description below was written by a language model from this plasmid's Addgene catalogue record.]
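Description:
FUGW-H1-Syndecan-1 shRNA (ORF) is a lentiviral RNA-interference plasmid built on the FUGW-H1 backbone, with a total size of about 10.2 kb, of which roughly 40 bp is the insert. It is propagated in bacteria as a high-copy plasmid under ampicillin selection, and the recorded host is a recombination-deficient strain of the kind commonly used to keep the repeated long terminal repeat sequences of lentiviral vectors stable. No feature table accompanies the record, so the individual backbone elements (LTRs, packaging signal, origin of replication, any reporter cassette) are not itemised. The backbone name suggests an H1 RNA polymerase III promoter for hairpin expression, and FUGW-type vectors generally carry a ubiquitin-promoter-driven GFP reporter, but neither is confirmed in the fields given.

The payload is a short hairpin RNA directed against mouse syndecan-1 (Sdc1, also known as CD138), a cell-surface heparan sulfate proteoglycan. The depositor notes that the construct was made by inserting hairpin oligonucleotides into FUGW-H1, and the "(ORF)" label indicates that the target site lies within the coding region of the transcript, presumably distinguishing it from companion hairpins aimed at other parts of the mRNA. Once packaged into lentiviral particles and delivered to target cells, the integrated cassette would express the hairpin, which is processed by the RNAi machinery to knock down Sdc1. The associated publication concerns the role of syndecan-1 as a niche factor in the maintenance and proliferation of neural progenitor cells during mammalian cortical development, so the plasmid's intended use is loss-of-function analysis of Sdc1 in mouse neural progenitors.
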