Addgene plasmid #40622: FUGW-H1-Syndecan-1 shRNA (ORF)
Depositing lab: Sally Temple. Depositing organization: Regenerative Research Foundation. Publication: The Niche Factor Syndecan-1 Regulates the Maintenance and Proliferation of Neural Progenitor Cells during Mammalian Cortical Development. Wang Q, Yang L, Alexander C, Temple S. PLoS One. 2012;7(8):e42883. Epub 2012 Aug 24. 10.1371/journal.pone.0042883 PubMed 22936997.
Backbone
  Vector backbone: FUGW-H1
  Backbone size w/o insert (bp): 10130
  Total vector size (bp): 10170
  Vector type: Lentiviral, RNAi
Growth in bacteria
  Bacterial resistance: Ampicillin, 100 μg/mL
  Growth temperature: 37°C
  Growth strain: Stbl2
  Copy number: High Copy
Gene/Insert
  Gene/Insert name: Syndecan-1 shRNA(ORF)
  gRNA/shRNA sequence: CCACCAAGCAGGAGGAGTT
  Species: M. musculus (mouse)
  GenBank ID: NM_011519
  Entrez Gene: Sdc1 (a.k.a. CD138, Sstn, Synd, Synd1, syn-1)
Terms and licenses: Academic/Nonprofit Terms; Industry Terms: Not Available to Industry
Depositor comments: This shRNA plasmid was generated by inserting the hairpin oligonucleotides into the FUGW-H1 lentiviral construct.
How to cite: FUGW-H1-Syndecan-1 shRNA (ORF) was a gift from Sally Temple (Addgene plasmid # 40622 ; http://n2t.net/addgene:40622 ; RRID:Addgene_40622)
